Addgene plasmid #203701: pcDNA3_ATP10B-R153X
Purpose: expresses ATP10B with the pathogenic mutation R153X
Depositing lab: Peter Vangheluwe. Depositing organization: Katholieke Universiteit Leuven. Publication: Mutated ATP10B increases Parkinson's disease risk by compromising lysosomal glucosylceramide export. Martin S, Smolders S, Van den Haute C, Heeman B, van Veen S, Crosiers D, Beletchi I, Verstraeten A, Gossye H, Gelders G, Pals P, Hamouda NN, Engelborghs S, Martin JJ, Eggermont J, De Deyn PP, Cras P, Baekelandt V, Vangheluwe P, Van Broeckhoven C. Acta Neuropathol. 2020 Jun;139(6):1001-1024. doi: 10.1007/s00401-020-02145-7. Epub 2020 Mar 14. PubMed 32172343.
Backbone
  Vector backbone: pcDNA3
  Vector type: Mammalian Expression
  Selectable markers: Neomycin (select with G418)
Growth in bacteria
  Bacterial resistance: Ampicillin, 100 μg/mL
  Growth temperature: 37°C
  Growth strain: DH5alpha
  Copy number: Unknown
Gene/Insert
  Gene/Insert name: ATP10B
  Species: H. sapiens (human)
  Mutation: R153X
  Entrez Gene: ATP10B (a.k.a. ATPVB)
Terms and licenses: Academic/Nonprofit Terms; Industry Terms: Not Available to Industry
Depositor comments: This plasmid was also used in Wouters and Beletchi et al. 2023 bioRxiv https://doi.org/10.1101/2023.06.01.543059.
How to cite: pcDNA3_ATP10B-R153X was a gift from Peter Vangheluwe (Addgene plasmid # 203701 ; http://n2t.net/addgene:203701 ; RRID:Addgene_203701)
