[The description below was written by a language model from this plasmid's Addgene catalogue record and pLannotate feature annotations shown in this document.]
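Description:
pcDNA3_ATP10B-R153X is a mammalian expression plasmid of about 10 kb, built on the pcDNA3 backbone and carrying the human ATP10B coding sequence with the Parkinson's disease-associated nonsense mutation R153X. ATP10B encodes the catalytic subunit of a P4-ATPase flippase that uses ATP hydrolysis to move glucosylceramide across the lysosomal membrane and helps maintain lysosomal integrity in neurons. Although the annotated open reading frame spans the full length of the gene, a stop codon at position 153 would be expected to terminate translation early and yield a severely truncated product. The record does not list any epitope tag or reporter fused to the insert.

Expression is driven by the human cytomegalovirus immediate-early enhancer and promoter and terminated by the bovine growth hormone polyadenylation signal. The insert is flanked by attB1 and attB2 sites, indicating that it was introduced by Gateway recombination, and by T7 and SP6 phage promoters that can serve for in vitro transcription or as sequencing primer sites. A separate cassette, in which the SV40 early promoter drives the neomycin phosphotransferase gene followed by an SV40 poly(A) signal, allows G418 selection of stably transfected mammalian cells. In E. coli, the plasmid is maintained through a ColE1/pUC-type origin with ampicillin resistance from beta-lactamase, and an f1 origin is also present. The short hits to an HIV-1 LTR, ble, lacI and a second SV40 promoter are small fragments typical of backbone remnants rather than functional elements. The construct is used to express this pathogenic variant in cultured cells, for example to compare it with wild-type ATP10B in studies of lysosomal glucosylceramide export.
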