Features (pLannotate 1.2.2; 23 found; start..end, strand, type, name):
     28..80      -  misc_feature   bom (fragment): basis of mobility region from pBR322
    235..614     +  enhancer       CMV enhancer: human cytomegalovirus immediate early enhancer
    615..818     +  promoter       CMV promoter: human cytomegalovirus (CMV) immediate early promoter
    814..847     +  LTR            5' LTR (truncated) (fragment): truncated 5' long terminal repeat (LTR) from HIV-1
    863..881     +  promoter       T7 promoter: promoter for bacteriophage T7 RNA polymerase
   1063..1087    +  protein_bind   attB1: mutant version of attB; recombination site for the Gateway® BP reaction BP Clonase™
   1105..5487    +  CDS            ATP10B: AT10B_HUMAN - Also known as ATPVB, KIAA0715. Experimental evidence at protein level: Swiss-Prot protein existence level 1. Catalytic component of a P4-ATPase flippase complex, which catalyzes the hydrolysis of ATP coupled to the transport of glucosylceramide (GlcCer) from the outer to the inner leaflet of lysosome membranes. Plays an important role in the maintenance of lysosome membrane integrity and function in cortical neurons. From Homo sapiens (Human).
   5507..5531    -  protein_bind   attB2: mutant version of attB; recombination site for the Gateway® BP reaction BP Clonase™
   5539..5557    -  promoter       SP6 promoter: promoter for bacteriophage SP6 RNA polymerase
   5583..5807    +  polyA_signal   bGH poly(A) signal: bovine growth hormone polyadenylation signal
   5811..5832    +  promoter       SV40 promoter (fragment): SV40 enhancer and early promoter
   5853..6281    +  rep_origin     f1 ori (sequence partly withheld): f1 bacteriophage origin of replication; arrow indicates direction of (+) strand synthesis
   6295..6624    +  promoter       SV40 promoter: SV40 enhancer and early promoter
   6691..7482    +  CDS            neo: KKA2_KLEPN - Also known as kan, nptII. Experimental evidence at protein level: Swiss-Prot protein existence level 1. Resistance to kanamycin, neomycin, paromomycin, ribostamycin, butirosin and gentamicin B. From Klebsiella pneumoniae.
   7506..7664    +  CDS            ble (fragment): BLE_KLEPN - Experimental evidence at protein level: Swiss-Prot protein existence level 1. Binding protein with a strong affinity to the bleomycin family of antibiotics. Binds to CL990; an antimitotic-antibiotic compound. From Klebsiella pneumoniae.
   7659..7780    +  polyA_signal   SV40 poly(A) signal: SV40 polyadenylation signal
   7853..7869    -  protein_bind   lac operator: The lac repressor binds to the lac operator to inhibit transcription in E. coli. This inhibition can be relieved by adding lactose or isopropyl-β-D-thiogalactopyranoside (IPTG). lac repressor encoded by lacI
   7877..7907    -  promoter       lac promoter: promoter for the E. coli lac operon
   7922..7943    -  protein_bind   CAP binding site: CAP binding activates transcription in the presence of cAMP. E. coli catabolite activator protein
   7956..8048    -  CDS            lacI (fragment): lac repressor; lacI; The lac repressor binds to the lac operator to inhibit transcription in E. coli. This inhibition can be relieved by adding lactose or isopropyl-β-D-thiogalactopyranoside (IPTG).
   8231..8819    -  rep_origin     ori: high-copy-number ColE1/pMB1/pBR322/pUC origin of replication
   8990..9850    -  CDS            AmpR: β-lactamase; bla; confers resistance to ampicillin, carbenicillin, and related antibiotics
   9851..9955    -  promoter       AmpR promoter: bla
>Addgene plasmid #203701 | pcDNA3_ATP10B-R153X | addgene full sequence | sequence record 413378 | Addgene NGS Result
GACGGATCGGGAGATCTCCCGATCCCCTATGGTGCACTCTCAGTACAATCTGCTCTGATGCCGCATAGTT
AAGCCAGTATCTGCTCCCTGCTTGTGTGTTGGAGGTCGCTGAGTAGTGCGCGAGCAAAATTTAAGCTACA
ACAAGGCAAGGCTTGACCGACAATTGCATGAAGAATCTGCTTAGGGTTAGGCGTTTTGCGCTGCTTCGCG
ATGTACGGGCCAGATATACGCGTTGACATTGATTATTGACTAGTTATTAATAGTAATCAATTACGGGGTC
ATTAGTTCATAGCCCATATATGGAGTTCCGCGTTACATAACTTACGGTAAATGGCCCGCCTGGCTGACCG
CCCAACGACCCCCGCCCATTGACGTCAATAATGACGTATGTTCCCATAGTAACGCCAATAGGGACTTTCC
ATTGACGTCAATGGGTGGAGTATTTACGGTAAACTGCCCACTTGGCAGTACATCAAGTGTATCATATGCC
AAGTACGCCCCCTATTGACGTCAATGACGGTAAATGGCCCGCCTGGCATTATGCCCAGTACATGACCTTA
TGGGACTTTCCTACTTGGCAGTACATCTACGTATTAGTCATCGCTATTACCATGGTGATGCGGTTTTGGC
AGTACATCAATGGGCGTGGATAGCGGTTTGACTCACGGGGATTTCCAAGTCTCCACCCCATTGACGTCAA
TGGGAGTTTGTTTTGGCACCAAAATCAACGGGACTTTCCAAAATGTCGTAACAACTCCGCCCCATTGACG
CAAATGGGCGGTAGGCGTGTACGGTGGGAGGTCTATATAAGCAGAGCTCTCTGGCTAACTAGAGAACCCA
CTGCTTACTGGCTTATCGAAATTAATACGACTCACTATAGGGAGACCCAAGCTTGGTACCCCGGGGAATT
CGGCAGATCCCGAGGTCCGACAGCGCCCGGCCCAGATCCCCACGCCTGCCAGGAGCAAGCCGAGAGCCAG
CCGGCCGGCGCACTCCGACTCCGAGCAGTCTCTGTCCTTCGACCCGAGCCCCGCGCCCTTTCCGGGACCC
CTGCCCCATCAAACAAGTTTGTACAAAAAAGCAGGCTTGAAGGAATTCGGTACCATGGCCCTCTCAGTGG
ACTCATCGTGGCATCGGTGGCAGTGGAGAGTCAGAGATGGCTTCCCCCATTGTCCATCGGAAACCACACC
GCTGCTCTCTCCAGAGAAAGGGAGACAGAGCTACAACTTGACACAGCAGCGGGTCGTGTTCCCCAACAAC
AGCATATTCCATCAAGATTGGGAAGAGGTCTCCAGGAGATACCCTGGCAACAGAACCTGCACAACCAAAT
ACACCCTCTTCACCTTCCTGCCCCGGAATCTCTTTGAGCAATTTCATAGATGGGCTAACCTCTATTTCCT
GTTCCTGGTGATTTTGAACTGGATGCCCTCCATGGAAGTCTTCCACAGAGAAATCACCATGTTACCATTG
GCCATTGTCCTGTTCGTCATCATGATCAAGGATGGCATGGAGGACTTCAAGAGACACCGCTTTGATAAAG
CAATAAACTGCTCCAACATTTGAATTTATGAAAGAAAAGAGCAGACCTATGTGCAGAAGTGCTGGAAGGA
TGTGCGCGTGGGAGACTTCATCCAAATGAAATGCAATGAGATTGTCCCAGCAGACATACTCCTCCTTTTT
TCCTCTGACCCCAATGGGATATGCCATCTGGAAACTGCCAGCTTGGATGGAGAGACAAACCTCAAGCAAA
GATGTGTCGTGAAGGGCTTCTCACAGCAGGAGGTACAGTTCGAACCAGAGCTTTTCCACAATACCATCGT
GTGTGAGAAACCCAACAACCACCTCAACAAATTTAAGGGTTATATGGAGCATCCTGACCAGACCAGGACT
GGCTTTGGCTGTGAGAGTCTTCTGCTTCGAGGCTGCACCATCAGAAACACCGAGATGGCTGTTGGCATTG
TCATCTATGCAGGCCATGAGACGAAAGCCATGCTGAACAACAGTGGCCCCCGGTACAAACGCAGCAAGAT
TGAGCGGCGCATGAATATAGACATCTTCTTCTGCATTGGGATCCTCATCCTCATGTGCCTTATTGGAGCT
GTAGGTCACAGCATCTGGAATGGGACCTTTGAAGAACACCCTCCCTTCGATGTGCCAGATGCCAATGGCA
GCTTCCTTCCCAGTGCCCTTGGGGGCTTCTACATGTTCCTCACAATGATCATCCTGCTCCAGGTGCTGAT
CCCCATCTCTTTGTATGTCTCCATTGAGCTGGTGAAGCTCGGGCAAGTGTTCTTCTTGAGCAATGACCTT
GACCTGTATGATGAAGAGACCGATTTATCCATTCAATGTCGAGCCCTCAACATCGCAGAGGACTTGGGCC
AGATCCAGTACATCTTCTCCGATAAGACGGGGACCCTGACAGAGAACAAGATGGTGTTCCGACGTTGCAC
CATCATGGGCAGCGAGTATTCTCACCAAGAAAATGCTAAGCGACTGGAGACCCCAAAGGAGCTGGACTCA
GATGGTGAAGAGTGGACCCAATACCAATGCCTGTCCTTCTCGGCTAGATGGGCCCAGGATCCAGCAACTA
TGAGAAGCCAAAAAGGTGCTCAGCCTCTGAGGAGGAGCCAGAGTGCCCGGGTGCCCATCCAGGGCCACTA
CCGGCAAAGGTCTATGGGGCACCGTGAAAGCTCACAGCCTCCTGTGGCCTTCAGCAGCTCCATAGAAAAA
GATGTAACTCCAGATAAAAACCTACTGACCAAGGTTCGAGATGCTGCCCTGTGGTTGGAGACCTTGTCAG
ACAGCAGACCTGCCAAGGCTTCCCTCTCCACCACCTCCTCCATTGCTGATTTCTTCCTTGCCTTAACCAT
CTGCAACTCTGTCATGGTGTCCACAACCACCGAGCCCAGGCAGAGGGTCACCATCAAACCCTCAAGCAAG
GCTCTGGGGACGTCCCTGGAGAAGATTCAGCAGCTCTTCCAGAAGTTGAAGCTATTGAGCCTCAGCCAGT
CATTCTCATCCACTGCACCCTCTGACACAGACCTCGGGGAGAGCTTAGGGGCCAACGTGGCCACCACAGA
CTCGGATGAGAGAGATGATGCATCTGTGTGCAGTGGAGGTGACTCCACTGATGACGGTGGCTACAGGAGC
AGCATGTGGGACCAGGGCGACATCCTGGAGTCTGGGTCAGGCACTTCCTTGGAGGAGGCATTGGAGGCCC
CAGCCACAGACCTGGCCAGGCCTGAGTTCTGTTACGAGGCTGAGAGCCCTGATGAGGCCGCCCTGGTGCA
CGCTGCCCATGCCTACAGCTTCACACTAGTGTCCCGGACACCTGAGCAGGTGACTGTGCGCCTGCCCCAG
GGCACCTGCCTCACCTTCAGCCTCCTCTGCACCCTGGGCTTTGACTCTGTCAGGAAGAGAATGTCTGTGG
TTGTGAGGCACCCACTGACTGGCGAGATTGTTGTCTACACCAAGGGTGCTGACTCGGTCATCATGGACCT
GCTGGAAGACCCAGCCTGCGTACCTGACATTAATATGGAAAAGAAGCTGAGAAAAATCCGAGCCCGGACC
CAAAAGCATCTAGACTTGTATGCAAGAGATGGCCTGCGCACACTATGCATTGCCAAGAAGGTTGTAAGCG
AAGAGGACTTCCGGAGATGGGCCAGTTTCCGGCGTGAGGCTGAGGCATCCCTCGACAACCGAGATGAGCT
TCTCATGGAAACTGCACAGCATCTGGAGAATCAACTCACCTTACTTGGAGCCACTGGGATCGAAGACCGG
CTGCAGGAAGGAGTTCCAGATACGATTGCCACTCTGCGGGAGGCTGGGATCCAGCTCTGGGTCCTGACTG
GAGATAAGCAGGAGACAGCGGTCAACATTGCCCATTCCTGCAGACTGTTAAATCAGACCGACACTGTTTA
TACCATCAATACAGAGAATCAGGAGACCTGTGAATCCATCCTCAATTGTGCATTGGAAGAGCTAAAGCAA
TTTCGTGAACTACAGAAGCCAGACCGCAAGCTCTTTGGATTCCGCTTACCTTCCAAGACACCATCCATCA
CCTCAGAAGCTGTGGTTCCAGAAGCTGGATTGGTCATCGATGGGAAGACATTGAATGCCATCTTCCAGGG
AAAGCTAGAGAAGAAGTTTCTGGAATTGACCCAGTATTGTCGGTCCGTCCTGTGCTGCCGCTCCACGCCA
CTCCAGAAGAGTATGATAGTCAAGCTGGTGCGAGACAAGTTGCGCGTCATGACCCTTTCCATAGGTGATG
GAGCAAATGATGTAAGCATGATTCAAGCTGCTGATATTGGAATTGGAATATCTGGACAGGAAGGCATGCA
GGCTGTCATGTCCAGCGACTTTGCCATCACCCGCTTTAAGCATCTCAAGAAGTTGCTGCTCGTGCATGGC
CACTGGTGTTACTCGCGCCTGGCCAGGATGGTGGTGTACTACCTCTACAAGAACGTGTGCTACGTCAACC
TGCTCTTCTGGTATCAGTTCTTCTGTGGTTTCTCCAGCTCCACCATGATTGATTACTGGCAGATGATATT
CTTCAATCTCTTCTTTACCTCCTTGCCTCCTCTTGTCTTTGGAGTCCTTGACAAAGACATCTCTGCAGAA
ACACTCCTGGCATTGCCTGAGCTATACAAGAGTGGCCAGAACTCTGAGTGCTATAACCTGTCGACTTTCT
GGATTTCTATGGTGGATGCATTCTACCAGAGCCTCATCTGTTTCTTTATCCCTTACCTGGCCTATAAGGG
CTCTGATATAGATGTCTTTACCTTTGGGACACCAATCAACACCATCTCCCTCACCACAATCCTTTTGCAC
CAGGCAATGGAAATGAAGACATGGACCATTTTCCACGGAGTCGTGCTCCTCGGCAGCTTCCTGATGTACT
TTCTGGTATCCCTCCTGTACAATGCCACCTGCGTCATCTGCAACAGCCCCACCAATCCCTATTGGGTGAT
GGAAGGCCAGCTCTCAAACCCCACTTTCTACCTCGTCTGCTTTCTCACACCAGTTGTTGCTCTTCTCCCA
AGATACTTTTTCCTGTCTCTGCAAGGAACTTGTGGGAAGTCTCTAATCTCAAAAGCTCAGAAAATTGACA
AACTCCCCCCAGACAAAAGAAACCTGGAAATCCAGAGTTGGAGAAGCAGACAGAGGCCTGCCCCTGTCCC
CGAAGTGGCTCGACCAACTCACCACCCAGTGTCATCTATCACAGGACAGGACTTCAGTGCCAGCACCCCA
AAGAGCTCTAACCCTCCCAAGAGGAAGCATGTGGAAGAGTCAGTACTCCACGAACAGAGATGTGGCACGG
AGTGCATGAGGGATGACTCATGCTCAGGGGACTCCTCAGCTCAACTCTCATCCGGGGAGCACCTGCTGGG
ACCTAACAGGATAATGGCCTACTCAAGAGGACAGACTGATATGTGCCGGTGCTCAAAGAGGAGCAGCCAT
CGCCGATCCCAGAGTTCACTGACCATATAGCTCGAGTGCGGCCGCAACCCAGCTTTCTTGTACAAAGTGG
TTCGATATTCTATAGTGTCACCTAAATGCTAGAGCTCGCTGATCAGCCTCGACTGTGCCTTCTAGTTGCC
AGCCATCTGTTGTTTGCCCCTCCCCCGTGCCTTCCTTGACCCTGGAAGGTGCCACTCCCACTGTCCTTTC
CTAATAAAATGAGGAAATTGCATCGCATTGTCTGAGTAGGTGTCATTCTATTCTGGGGGGTGGGGTGGGG
CAGGACAGCAAGGGGGAGGATTGGGAAGACAATAGCAGGCATGCTGGGGATGCGGTGGGCTCTATGGCTT
CTGAGGCGGAAAGAACCAGCTGGGGCTCTAGGGGGTATCCCC
[124 nt withheld, positions 5853-5976]
C
[91 nt withheld, positions 5978-6068]
A
[49 nt withheld, positions 6070-6118]
CCTTTGACGTTGGAGTCCACGTTCTTT
[37 nt withheld, positions 6146-6182]
ACCCTATCTCGGTCTATTCTTTTGATTTATAAGGGATTTTGCCGATTTCGGCCTATTGGTTAAAAAATGA
GCTGATTTAACAAAAATTTAACGCGAATTAATTCTGTGGAATGTGTGTCAGTTAGGGTGTGGAAAGTCCC
CAGGCTCCCCAGCAGGCAGAAGTATGCAAAGCATGCATCTCAATTAGTCAGCAACCAGGTGTGGAAAGTC
CCCAGGCTCCCCAGCAGGCAGAAGTATGCAAAGCATGCATCTCAATTAGTCAGCAACCATAGTCCCGCCC
CTAACTCCGCCCATCCCGCCCCTAACTCCGCCCAGTTCCGCCCATTCTCCGCCCCATGGCTGACTAATTT
TTTTTATTTATGCAGAGGCCGAGGCCGCCTCTGCCTCTGAGCTATTCCAGAAGTAGTGAGGAGGCTTTTT
TGGAGGCCTAGGCTTTTGCAAAAAGCTCCCGGGAGCTTGTATATCCATTTTCGGATCTGATCAAGAGACA
GGATGAGGATCGTTTCGCATGATTGAACAAGATGGATTGCACGCAGGTTCTCCGGCCGCTTGGGTGGAGA
GGCTATTCGGCTATGACTGGGCACAACAGACAATCGGCTGCTCTGATGCCGCCGTGTTCCGGCTGTCAGC
GCAGGGGCGCCCGGTTCTTTTTGTCAAGACCGACCTGTCCGGTGCCCTGAATGAACTGCAGGACGAGGCA
GCGCGGCTATCGTGGCTGGCCACGACGGGCGTTCCTTGCGCAGCTGTGCTCGACGTTGTCACTGAAGCGG
GAAGGGACTGGCTGCTATTGGGCGAAGTGCCGGGGCAGGATCTCCTGTCATCTCACCTTGCTCCTGCCGA
GAAAGTATCCATCATGGCTGATGCAATGCGGCGGCTGCATACGCTTGATCCGGCTACCTGCCCATTCGAC
CACCAAGCGAAACATCGCATCGAGCGAGCACGTACTCGGATGGAAGCCGGTCTTGTCGATCAGGATGATC
TGGACGAAGAGCATCAGGGGCTCGCGCCAGCCGAACTGTTCGCCAGGCTCAAGGCGCGCATGCCCGACGG
CGAGGATCTCGTCGTGACCCATGGCGATGCCTGCTTGCCGAATATCATGGTGGAAAATGGCCGCTTTTCT
GGATTCATCGACTGTGGCCGGCTGGGTGTGGCGGACCGCTATCAGGACATAGCGTTGGCTACCCGTGATA
TTGCTGAAGAGCTTGGCGGCGAATGGGCTGACCGCTTCCTCGTGCTTTACGGTATCGCCGCTCCCGATTC
GCAGCGCATCGCCTTCTATCGCCTTCTTGACGAGTTCTTCTGAGCGGGACTCTGGGGTTCGAAATGACCG
ACCAAGCGACGCCCAACCTGCCATCACGAGATTTCGATTCCACCGCCGCCTTCTATGAAAGGTTGGGCTT
CGGAATCGTTTTCCGGGACGCCGGCTGGATGATCCTCCAGCGCGGGGATCTCATGCTGGAGTTCTTCGCC
CACCCCAACTTGTTTATTGCAGCTTATAATGGTTACAAATAAAGCAATAGCATCACAAATTTCACAAATA
AAGCATTTTTTTCACTGCATTCTAGTTGTGGTTTGTCCAAACTCATCAATGTATCTTATCATGTCTGTAT
ACCGTCGACCTCTAGCTAGAGCTTGGCGTAATCATGGTCATAGCTGTTTCCTGTGTGAAATTGTTATCCG
CTCACAATTCCACACAACATACGAGCCGGAAGCATAAAGTGTAAAGCCTGGGGTGCCTAATGAGTGAGCT
AACTCACATTAATTGCGTTGCGCTCACTGCCCGCTTTCCAGTCGGGAAACCTGTCGTGCCAGCTGCATTA
ATGAATCGGCCAACGCGCGGGGAGAGGCGGTTTGCGTATTGGGCGCTCTTCCGCTTCCTCGCTCACTGAC
TCGCTGCGCTCGGTCGTTCGGCTGCGGCGAGCGGTATCAGCTCACTCAAAGGCGGTAATACGGTTATCCA
CAGAATCAGGGGATAACGCAGGAAAGAACATGTGAGCAAAAGGCCAGCAAAAGGCCAGGAACCGTAAAAA
GGCCGCGTTGCTGGCGTTTTTCCATAGGCTCCGCCCCCCTGACGAGCATCACAAAAATCGACGCTCAAGT
CAGAGGTGGCGAAACCCGACAGGACTATAAAGATACCAGGCGTTTCCCCCTGGAAGCTCCCTCGTGCGCT
CTCCTGTTCCGACCCTGCCGCTTACCGGATACCTGTCCGCCTTTCTCCCTTCGGGAAGCGTGGCGCTTTC
TCATAGCTCACGCTGTAGGTATCTCAGTTCGGTGTAGGTCGTTCGCTCCAAGCTGGGCTGTGTGCACGAA
CCCCCCGTTCAGCCCGACCGCTGCGCCTTATCCGGTAACTATCGTCTTGAGTCCAACCCGGTAAGACACG
ACTTATCGCCACTGGCAGCAGCCACTGGTAACAGGATTAGCAGAGCGAGGTATGTAGGCGGTGCTACAGA
GTTCTTGAAGTGGTGGCCTAACTACGGCTACACTAGAAGAACAGTATTTGGTATCTGCGCTCTGCTGAAG
CCAGTTACCTTCGGAAAAAGAGTTGGTAGCTCTTGATCCGGCAAACAAACCACCGCTGGTAGCGGTGGTT
TTTTTGTTTGCAAGCAGCAGATTACGCGCAGAAAAAAAGGATCTCAAGAAGATCCTTTGATCTTTTCTAC
GGGGTCTGACGCTCAGTGGAACGAAAACTCACGTTAAGGGATTTTGGTCATGAGATTATCAAAAAGGATC
TTCACCTAGATCCTTTTAAATTAAAAATGAAGTTTTAAATCAATCTAAAGTATATATGAGTAAACTTGGT
CTGACAGTTACCAATGCTTAATCAGTGAGGCACCTATCTCAGCGATCTGTCTATTTCGTTCATCCATAGT
TGCCTGACTCCCCGTCGTGTAGATAACTACGATACGGGAGGGCTTACCATCTGGCCCCAGTGCTGCAATG
ATACCGCGAGACCCACGCTCACCGGCTCCAGATTTATCAGCAATAAACCAGCCAGCCGGAAGGGCCGAGC
GCAGAAGTGGTCCTGCAACTTTATCCGCCTCCATCCAGTCTATTAATTGTTGCCGGGAAGCTAGAGTAAG
TAGTTCGCCAGTTAATAGTTTGCGCAACGTTGTTGCCATTGCTACAGGCATCGTGGTGTCACGCTCGTCG
TTTGGTATGGCTTCATTCAGCTCCGGTTCCCAACGATCAAGGCGAGTTACATGATCCCCCATGTTGTGCA
AAAAAGCGGTTAGCTCCTTCGGTCCTCCGATCGTTGTCAGAAGTAAGTTGGCCGCAGTGTTATCACTCAT
GGTTATGGCAGCACTGCATAATTCTCTTACTGTCATGCCATCCGTAAGATGCTTTTCTGTGACTGGTGAG
TACTCAACCAAGTCATTCTGAGAATAGTGTATGCGGCGACCGAGTTGCTCTTGCCCGGCGTCAATACGGG
ATAATACCGCGCCACATAGCAGAACTTTAAAAGTGCTCATCATTGGAAAACGTTCTTCGGGGCGAAAACT
CTCAAGGATCTTACCGCTGTTGAGATCCAGTTCGATGTAACCCACTCGTGCACCCAACTGATCTTCAGCA
TCTTTTACTTTCACCAGCGTTTCTGGGTGAGCAAAAACAGGAAGGCAAAATGCCGCAAAAAAGGGAATAA
GGGCGACACGGAAATGTTGAATACTCATACTCTTCCTTTTTCAATATTATTGAAGCATTTATCAGGGTTA
TTGTCTCATGAGCGGATACATATTTGAATGTATTTAGAAAAATAAACAAATAGGGGTTCCGCGCACATTT
CCCCGAAAAGTGCCACCTGACGTC
